>Addgene plasmid #66936 | pGL3-LRF | addgene partial sequence | sequence record 118569 | CAT-R 5'-GCAACTGACTGAAATGCCTC-3'
ATGCCATTGGGATATATCAACGGTGGTATATCCAGTGATTTTTTTCTCCATTTTAGCTTCCTTAGCTCCT
GAAAATCTCGACGGATCCTAACTCAAAATCCACACATTATACGAGCCGGAAGCATAAAGTGTAAAGCCTG
GGGTGCCTAATGCGGCCGCCATAGTGACTGGATATGTTGTGTTTTACAGTATTATGTAGTCTGTTTTTTA
TGCAAAATCTAATTTAATATATTGATATTTATATCATTTTACGTTTCTCGTTCAGCTTTTTTGTACAAAC
TTGTGATGGGCTAGCACGCGTAAGAGCTCGGTACCTATCGATAGAGAAATGTTCTGGCACCTGCACTTGC
ACTGGGGACAGCCTATTTTGCTAGTTTGTTTTGTTTCGTTTTGTTTTGATGGAGAGCGTATGTTAGTACT
ATCGATTCACACAAAAAACCAACACACAGATGTAATGAAAATAAAGATATTTTATTGCGGCCGCTCCAAG
TACCTCCCGTACCTTAATATTACTTACTTATCATGGTAGCTTGGGCTGGCGTAATAGCGAAGAGGCCCGC
ACCGATCGCCCTTCCCAACAGTTGCGCAGCCTGAATGGCGAATGGCAAATTGTAAGCGTTAATATTTTGT
TAAAATTCGCGTTAAATTTTTGTTAAATCAGCTCATTTTTTAACCAATAGGCCGAAATCGGCAAAATCCC
TTATAAATCAAAAGAATAGACCGAGATAGGGT
[37 nt withheld, positions 733-769]
AAAGAACGTGGACTCCAACGTCAAAGG
[49 nt withheld, positions 797-845]
T
[63 nt withheld, positions 847-909]
