>Addgene plasmid #66936 | pGL3-LRF | addgene partial sequence | sequence record 118574 | ccdB-Fwd 5'-GCATGATGACCACCGATATG-3'
GTCTGCAGGTCGACCATAGTGACTGGATATGTTGTGTTTTACAGTATTATGTAGTCTGTTTTTTATGCAA
AATCTAATTTAATATATTGATATTTATATCATTTTACGTTTCTCGTTCAGCTTTCTTGTACAAAGTGGTG
ATGGGCTCGAGATCTGCGATCTGCATCTCAATTAGTCAGCAACCATAGTCCCGCCCCTAACTCCGCCCAT
CCCGCCCCTAACTCCGCCCAGTTCCGCCCATTCTCCGCCCCATCGCTGACTAATTTTTTTTATTTATGCA
GAGGCCGAGGCCGCCTCGGCCTCTGAGCTATTCCAGAAGTAGTGAGGAGGCTTTTTTGGAGGCCTAGGCT
TTTGCAAAAAGCTTGGCATTCCGGTACTGTTGGTAAAGCCACCATGGAAGACGCCAAAAACATAAAGAAA
GGCCCGGCGCCATTCTATCCGCTGGAAGATGGAACCGCTGGAGAGCAACTGCATAAGGCTATGAAGAGAT
ACGCCCTGGTTCCTGGAACAATTGCTTTTACAGATGCACATATCGAGGTGGACATCACTTACGCTGAGTA
CTTCGAAATGTCCGTTCGGTTGGCAGAAGCTATGAAACGATATGGGCTGAATACAAATCACAGAATCGTC
GTATGCAGTGAAAACTCTCTTCAATTCTTTATGCCGGTGTTGGGCGCGTTATTTATCGGAGTTGCAGTTG
CGCCCGCGAACGACATTTATAATGAACGTGAATTGCTCAACAGTATGGGCATTTCGCAGCCTACCGTGGT
GTTCGTTTCCAAAAAGGGGTTGCAAA
