[The description below was written by a language model from this plasmid's Addgene catalogue record.]
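Description:
pGL3-LRF is an empty Gateway destination vector built on the Promega pGL3 luciferase reporter backbone (recorded backbone size about 5 kb) and classed as a mammalian expression/luciferase plasmid. A Gateway cassette carrying the chloramphenicol resistance gene and the ccdB counterselection gene, flanked by attR1 and attR2 recombination sites, was inserted by restriction cloning upstream of a basal SV40 promoter that drives the luciferase reporter. The "F" in the name reflects the forward orientation of the cassette (attR1 followed by attR2) relative to the promoter–luciferase unit.

In bacteria the plasmid is selected with both ampicillin, from the backbone, and chloramphenicol, from the Gateway cassette. Because ccdB encodes a toxin that poisons DNA gyrase in ordinary E. coli, the unrecombined vector has to be maintained in a ccdB-tolerant strain. The origin of replication is not stated in the record, and copy number is listed as unknown.

In use, an LR recombination reaction with an attL-flanked entry clone replaces the chloramphenicol/ccdB cassette with the fragment of interest. Standard E. coli hosts then recover only recombinant clones, since any parental plasmid retaining ccdB is lethal. The inserted fragment ends up in a defined orientation immediately upstream of the minimal promoter, so any enhancer or other regulatory activity it carries can be read out as a change in luciferase signal after transfection into mammalian cells. The associated work describes enhancer scanning, in which candidate fragments covering a genomic locus are tested systematically to locate regulatory regions. No feature table was supplied, so the exact arrangement of the other backbone elements cannot be confirmed here.
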