Addgene plasmid #66936: pGL3-LRF
Purpose: (Empty Backbone) Destination vector; gateway cassette cloned upstream of basal promoter driving luciferase. Forward orientation (attR1, attR2).
Depositing lab: Alvaro Monteiro. Depositing organization: H. Lee Moffitt Cancer Center and Research Institute. Publication: Enhancer scanning to locate regulatory regions in genomic loci. Buckley M, Gjyshi A, Mendoza-Fandino G, Baskin R, Carvalho RS, Carvalho MA, Woods NT, Monteiro AN. Nat Protoc. 2016 Jan;11(1):46-60. doi: 10.1038/nprot.2015.136. Epub 2015 Dec 10. PubMed 26658467.
Backbone
  Vector backbone: pGL3
  Backbone manufacturer: Promega
  Backbone size (bp): 5010
  Modifications to backbone: Inserted the cassette contains the chloramphenicol resistance gene and the ccdB gene flanked by attR1 and attR2 sites.
  Vector type: Mammalian Expression, Luciferase
  Promoter: SV-40
Growth in bacteria
  Bacterial resistance: Chloramphenicol and Ampicillin, 25 & 100 μg/mL
  Growth temperature: 37°C
  Growth strain: ccdB Survival
  Copy number: Unknown
Gene/Insert
  Cloning method: Restriction Enzyme
  Sequencing primers: 5′ CCTCGGCCTCTGCATAAATA
Terms and licenses: Academic/Nonprofit Terms; Industry Terms: Not Available to Industry
How to cite: pGL3-LRF was a gift from Alvaro Monteiro (Addgene plasmid # 66936 ; http://n2t.net/addgene:66936 ; RRID:Addgene_66936)
